>Addgene plasmid #246361 | (380-bp-TET-DIAL-YB-TATA)-mGL-bGH_pKG3262 | addgene full sequence | sequence record 492427 | Addgene NGS Result
GCCACTCTAGAGGGTATATAATGGGGGCCACTAGTCTACTACCAGAGCTCATCGCTAGCAATGAGCCACC
ATGGTGAGCAAGGGCGAGGAGCTGTTCACCGGGGTGGTGCCCATCCTGGTCGAGCTGGACGGCGACGTAA
ACGGCCACAAGTTCAGCGTCCGCGGCGAGGGCGAGGGCGATGCCACCAACGGCAAGCTGACCCTGAAGTT
CATCTGCACCACCGGCAAGCTGCCCGTGCCCTGGCCCACCCTCGTGACCACCTTAGGCTACGGCGTGGCC
TGCTTCGCCCGCTACCCCGACCACATGAAGCAGCACGACTTCTTCAAGTCCGCCATGCCCGAAGGCTACG
TCCAGGAGCGCACCATCTCTTTCAAGGACGACGGTACCTACAAGACCCGCGCCGAGGTGAAGTTCGAGGG
CGACACCCTGGTGAACCGCATCGTGCTGAAGGGCATCGACTTCAAGGAGGACGGCAACATCCTGGGGCAC
AAGCTGGAGTACAACTTCAACAGCCACAAGGTCTATATCACGGCCGACAAGCAGAAGAACGGCATCAAGG
CTAACTTCAAGACCCGCCACAACGTTGAGGACGGCGGCGTGCAGCTCGCCGACCACTACCAGCAGAACAC
CCCCATCGGCGACGGCCCCGTGCTGCTGCCCGACAACCACTACCTGAGCCATCAGTCCAAACTGAGCAAA
GACCCCAACGAGAAGCGCGATCACATGGTCCTGAAGGAGAGGGTGACCGCCGCCGGGATTACACATGACA
TGGACGAGCTGTACAAGTAACAACGTTGCACCTGTGCCTTCTAGTTGCCAGCCATCTGTTGTTTGCCCCT
CCCCCGTGCCTTCCTTGACCCTGGAAGGTGCCACTCCCACTGTCCTTTCCTAATAAAATGAGGAAATTGC
ATCGCATTGTCTGAGTAGGTGTCATTCTATTCTGGGGGGTGGGGTGGGGCAGGACAGCAAGGGGGAGGAT
TGGGAAGACAATAGCAGGCATGCTGGGGATGCGGTGGGCTCTATGGCGCTCGCTGACTGCAGGTGCCCGT
GTCTCAAAATCTCTGATGTTACATTGCACAAGATAAAAATATATCATCATGAACAATAAAACTGTCTGCT
TACATAAACAGTAATACAAGGGGTGTTATGAGCCATATTCAACGGGAAACGTCGAGGCCGCGATTAAATT
CCAACATGGATGCTGATTTATATGGGTATAAATGGGCTCGCGATAATGTCGGGCAATCAGGTGCGACAAT
CTATCGCTTGTATGGGAAGCCCGATGCGCCAGAGTTGTTTCTGAAACATGGCAAAGGTAGCGTTGCCAAT
GATGTTACAGATGAGATGGTCAGACTAAACTGGCTGACGGAATTTATGCCTCTTCCGACCATCAAGCATT
TTATCCGTACTCCTGGTGATGCATGGTTACTCACCACTGCGATCCCCGGAAAAACAGCATTCCAGGTATT
AGAAGAATATCCTGATTCAGGTGAAAATATTGTTGATGCGCTGGCAGTGTTCCTGCGCCGGTTGCATTCG
ATTCCTGTTTGTAATTGTCCTTTTAACAGCGATCGCGTATTTCGTCTAGCTCAGGCGCAATCACGAATGA
ATAACGGTTTGGTTGATGCGAGTGATTTTGATGACGAGCGTAATGGCTGGCCTGTTGAACAAGTCTGGAA
AGAAATGCATAAACTTTTGCCATTCTCACCGGATTCAGTCGTCACTCATGGTGATTTCTCACTTGATAAC
CTTATTTTTGACGAGGGGAAATTAATAGGTTGTATTGATGTTGGACGAGTCGGAATCGCAGACCGATACC
AGGATCTTGCCATCCTATGGAACTGCCTCGGTGAGTTTTCTCCTTCATTACAGAAACGGCTTTTTCAAAA
ATATGGTATTGATAATCCTGATATGAATAAATTGCAGTTTCATTTGATGCTCGATGAGTTTTTCTAATCA
GAATTGGTTAATTGGTTGTAACATTATTCAGATTGGGCCCCGTTCCACTGAGCGTCAGACCCCGTAGAAA
AGATCAAAGGATCTTCTTGAGATCCTTTTTTTCTGCGCGTAATCTGCTGCTTGCAAACAAAAAAACCACC
GCTACCAGCGGTGGTTTGTTTGCCGGATCAAGAGCTACCAACTCTTTTTCCGAAGGTAACTGGCTTCAGC
AGAGCGCAGATACCAAATACTGTTCTTCTAGTGTAGCCGTAGTTAGGCCACCACTTCAAGAACTCTGTAG
CACCGCCTACATACCTCGCTCTGCTAATCCTGTTACCAGTGGCTGCTGCCAGTGGCGATAAGTCGTGTCT
TACCGGGTTGGACTCAAGACGATAGTTACCGGATAAGGCGCAGCGGTCGGGCTGAACGGGGGGTTCGTGC
ACACAGCCCAGCTTGGAGCGAACGACCTACACCGAACTGAGATACCTACAGCGTGAGCTATGAGAAAGCG
CCACGCTTCCCGAAGGGAGAAAGGCGGACAGGTATCCGGTAAGCGGCAGGGTCGGAACAGGAGAGCGCAC
GAGGGAGCTTCCAGGGGGAAACGCCTGGTATCTTTATAGTCCTGTCGGGTTTCGCCACCTCTGACTTGAG
CGTCGATTTTTGTGATGCTCGTCAGGGGGGCGGAGCCTATGGAAAAACGCCAGCAACGCGGCCTTTTTAC
GGTTCCTGGCCTTTTGCTGGCCTTTTGCTCACATGTTCTTTCCTGCGTTATCCCCTGATTCTGTGGATAA
CCGTATTACCGCTAGCATGGATCTCGGGGACGTCTAACTACTAAGCGAGAGTAGGGAACTGCCAGGCATC
AAATAAAACGAAAGGCTCAGTCGGAAGACTGGGCCTTTCGTTTTATCTGTTGTTTGTCGGTGAACGCTCT
CCTGAGTAGGACAAATCCGCCGGGAGCGGATTTGAACGTTGTGAAGCAACGGCCCGGAGGGTGGCGGGCA
GGACGCCCGCCATAAACTGCCAGGCATCAAACTAAGCAGAAGGCCATCCTGACGGATGGCCTTTTTGCGT
TTCTACAAACTCTTCCTGTTAGTTAGTTACTTAAGCTCGGGCCCACCTGCAGTCTACTTACTCGGATCGG
GCCTGTTAGTTAGTTACTTAAGCTCGGGCCCACCTGCAGTCTACTGGGAACCAATTCAGTCGACTGGATC
CGGTACTACTATTCCTCGAGTTTACTCCCTATCAGTGATAGAGAACGTATGAAGAGTTTACTCCCTATCA
GTGATAGAGAACGTATGCAGACTTTACTCCCTATCAGTGATAGAGAACGTATAAGGAGTTTACTCCCTAT
CAGTGATAGAGAACGTATGACCAGTTTACTCCCTATCAGTGATAGAGAACGTATCTACAGTTTACTCCCT
ATCAGTGATAGAGAACGTATATCCAGTTTACTCCATATCAGTGATAGAGAACGTATAAGCTTTAGGCGTG
TACGGTGGGCGCCTATAAAAGCAGAGCTCGTTTAGTGAACCGTCAGATCGCCTGGAGCAATTCCACAACA
CTTTTGTCTTATACCAACTTTCCGTACCACTTCCTACCCTCGTAAACTCTGGATCAAATCCGAATAACTT
CGTATAGCATACATTATACGAAGTTATCTCGAGTCGCTCGGTACGATTTAAATTGAATTCTGCAGTCGAC
GGTACCGCGGGCCCGGGACTGCCGGCATCACCGGCGCCACAGGTGCGGTTGCTGGCGCCTATATCGCCGA
CATCACCGATGGGGAAGATCGGGCTCGCCACTTCGGGCTCATGAGCGCTTGTTTCGGCGTGGGTATGGTG
GCAGGCCCCGTGGCCGGGGGACTGTTGGGCGCCATCTCCTTGCATGCACCATTCCTTGCGGCGGCGGTGC
TCAACGGCCTCAACCTACTACTGGGCTGCTTCCTAATGCAGGAGTCGCATAAGGGAGAGCGTCGAATGGT
GCACTCTCAGTACAATCTGCTCTGATGCCGCATAGTTAAGCCAGCCCCGACACATAAATAACTTCGTATA
GCATACATTATACGAAGTTATCGGATTTGATCTGATCAAGCAA
Features (pLannotate 1.2.2; 13 found; start..end, strand, type, name):
      8..24      +  promoter       minP (fragment): minimal TATA-box promoter with low basal activity
     71..790     +  CDS            mGreenLantern: monomeric GFP derivative that displays exceptionally high brightness in cells (Campbell et al., 2020)
    802..1026    +  polyA_signal   bGH poly(A) signal: bovine growth hormone polyadenylation signal
   1148..1957    +  CDS            KanR: aminoglycoside phosphotransferase; aph(3')-Ia; confers resistance to kanamycin in bacteria or G418 (Geneticin®) in eukaryotes
   2047..2635    +  rep_origin     ori: high-copy-number ColE1/pMB1/pBR322/pUC origin of replication
   2803..2846    -  terminator     rrnB T1 terminator: Escherichia coli rrnB; transcription terminator T1 from the E. coli rrnB gene
   2978..3005    +  terminator     rrnB T2 terminator: transcription terminator T2 from the E. coli rrnB gene
   3168..3546    +  promoter       TRE3G promoter: 3rd-generation Tet-responsive promoter that can be activated by binding of Tet-On® 3G
   3564..3597    +  protein_bind   loxP: Cre-mediated recombination occurs in the 8-bp core sequence (GCATACAT). Cre recombinase
   3625..3658    +  misc_feature   MCS (fragment): multiple cloning site
   3661..3915    +  CDS            TcR (fragment): tetracycline efflux protein; tet; confers resistance to tetracycline
   3916..3964    -  misc_feature   bom (fragment): basis of mobility region from pBR322
   3978..4011    +  protein_bind   loxP: Cre-mediated recombination occurs in the 8-bp core sequence (GCATACAT). Cre recombinase
