[The description below was written by a language model from this plasmid's Addgene catalogue record and pLannotate feature annotations shown in this document.]
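Description:
(380-bp-TET-DIAL-YB-TATA)-mGL-bGH_pKG3262 is a compact (about 4.0 kb) mammalian expression and synthetic-biology reporter plasmid built by Golden Gate assembly in the Galloway Lab pSHIP backbone. It is propagated in E. coli from a high-copy ColE1/pUC-type origin and selected with kanamycin through an aph(3')-Ia KanR gene. Fragments of the rrnB T1 and T2 bacterial terminators lie between the origin and the reporter cassette, presumably insulating it from backbone read-through transcription.

The payload is a doxycycline-inducible, recombinase-editable promoter driving mGreenLantern, a very bright monomeric GFP derivative of Aequorea victoria origin, terminated by the bovine growth hormone polyadenylation signal. Because the plasmid is circular, the promoter spans the sequence origin. A Tet-responsive region annotated as TRE3G is followed by a spacer flanked by two loxP sites in the same orientation, then by a short minimal TATA-box core promoter (the YB_TATA element named in the record, detected as a minP fragment) just upstream of the reporter coding sequence. The floxed spacer is annotated as fragments of a multiple cloning site, the tetracycline resistance gene and the pBR322 bom region. These appear to act only as filler DNA rather than functional elements, corresponding to the "380-bp" spacer in the name.

In the presence of rtTA and doxycycline, the transactivator binds the Tet operator sites and activates mGreenLantern expression. Cre recombinase excises the spacer between the directly repeated loxP sites, bringing the binding sites closer to the core promoter and thereby editing the promoter to shift reporter output. The plasmid serves as a reporter for the DIAL programmable promoter-editing system for tuning transgene expression levels.
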