Addgene plasmid #246361: (380-bp-TET-DIAL-YB-TATA)-mGL-bGH_pKG3262
Purpose: 380-bp DIAL Reporter Plasmid with YB_TATA expressing mGreenLantern in the presence of DOX and rtTA and editable by Cre recombinase
Depositing lab: Kate Galloway. Depositing organization: Massachusetts Institute of Technology. Publication: Programmable promoter editing for precise control of transgene expression. Kabaria SR, Bae Y, Ehmann ME, Lende-Dorn BA, Beitz AM, Peterman EL, Love KS, Ploessl DS, Galloway KE. Nat Biotechnol. 2025 Oct 13. doi: 10.1038/s41587-025-02854-y. PubMed 41083901.
Backbone
  Vector backbone: Galloway Lab pSHIP Backbone
  Backbone manufacturer: Galloway Lab
  Vector type: Mammalian Expression, Synthetic Biology
Growth in bacteria
  Bacterial resistance: Kanamycin, 50 μg/mL
  Growth temperature: 30°C
  Growth strain: NEB Stable
  Copy number: High Copy
Gene/Insert
  Gene/Insert name: mGreenLantern
  Species: Aequorea victoria
  Mutation: none
  Cloning method: Golden Gate
Terms and licenses: Academic/Nonprofit Terms; Industry Terms: Not Available to Industry
Depositor comments: Please visit https://doi.org/10.1101/2024.06.19.599813 for bioRxiv preprint.
How to cite: (380-bp-TET-DIAL-YB-TATA)-mGL-bGH_pKG3262 was a gift from Kate Galloway (Addgene plasmid # 246361 ; http://n2t.net/addgene:246361 ; RRID:Addgene_246361)
