>Addgene plasmid #246361 | (380-bp-TET-DIAL-YB-TATA)-mGL-bGH_pKG3262 | depositor partial sequence | sequence record 484375 | Promoter (380-bp-TET-DIAL-YB-TATA)
GAGTTTACTCCCTATCAGTGATAGAGAACGTATGAAGAGTTTACTCCCTATCAGTGATAGAGAACGTATG
CAGACTTTACTCCCTATCAGTGATAGAGAACGTATAAGGAGTTTACTCCCTATCAGTGATAGAGAACGTA
TGACCAGTTTACTCCCTATCAGTGATAGAGAACGTATCTACAGTTTACTCCCTATCAGTGATAGAGAACG
TATATCCAGTTTACTCCCTATCAGTGATAGAGAACGTATAAGCTTTAGGCGTGTACGGTGGGCGCCTATA
AAAGCAGAGCTCGTTTAGTGAACCGTCAGATCGCCTGGAGCAATTCCACAACACTTTTGTCTTATACCAA
CTTTCCGTACCACTTCCTACCCTCGTAAACTCTGGATCAAATCCGAATAACTTCGTATAGCATACATTAT
ACGAAGTTATCTCGAGTCGCTCGGTACGATTTAAATTGAATTCTGCAGTCGACGGTACCGCGGGCCCGGG
ACTGCCGGCATCACCGGCGCCACAGGTGCGGTTGCTGGCGCCTATATCGCCGACATCACCGATGGGGAAG
ATCGGGCTCGCCACTTCGGGCTCATGAGCGCTTGTTTCGGCGTGGGTATGGTGGCAGGCCCCGTGGCCGG
GGGACTGTTGGGCGCCATCTCCTTGCATGCACCATTCCTTGCGGCGGCGGTGCTCAACGGCCTCAACCTA
CTACTGGGCTGCTTCCTAATGCAGGAGTCGCATAAGGGAGAGCGTCGAATGGTGCACTCTCAGTACAATC
TGCTCTGATGCCGCATAGTTAAGCCAGCCCCGACACATAAATAACTTCGTATAGCATACATTATACGAAG
TTATCGGATTTGATCTGATCAAGCAAGCCACTCTAGAGGGTATATAATGGGGGCCA
